Addgene plasmid #191330: pBetaActin-FKBP-mScarlet-Dync1h1motor
Purpose: Expresses the fluorescently labeled dynein motor domain fused to dimerization domain FKBP to recruit it to the plasma membrane by using the chemical dimerization system FKBP-FRB
Depositing lab: Frank Bradke. Depositing organization: Deutsches Zentrum fuer Neurodegenerative Erkrankungen (DZNE). Publication: Microtubule retrograde flow retains neuronal polarization in a fluctuating state. Schelski M, Bradke F. Sci Adv. 2022 Nov 4;8(44):eabo2336. doi: 10.1126/sciadv.abo2336. Epub 2022 Nov 4. PubMed 36332023.
Backbone
  Vector backbone: P_actin
  Vector type: Mammalian Expression
Growth in bacteria
  Bacterial resistance: Ampicillin, 100 μg/mL
  Growth temperature: 37°C
  Growth strain: DH5alpha
  Copy number: High Copy
Gene/Insert
  Gene/Insert name: FKBP-mScarlet-Dync1h1motor
  Species: M. musculus (mouse)
  Mutation: DYNC1H1 motor domain aa 1453-4644
  Entrez Gene: Dync1h1 (a.k.a. 9930018I23Rik, DHC1, DHC1a, DNCL, Dnchc1, Dnec1, Dnecl, Loa, MAP1C, P22, Swl, mKIAA0325)
  Cloning method: Ligation Independent Cloning
Terms and licenses: Academic/Nonprofit Terms; Industry Terms: Not Available to Industry
How to cite: pBetaActin-FKBP-mScarlet-Dync1h1motor was a gift from Frank Bradke (Addgene plasmid # 191330 ; http://n2t.net/addgene:191330 ; RRID:Addgene_191330)
