[The description below was written by a language model from this plasmid's Addgene catalogue record and pLannotate feature annotations shown in this document.]
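Description:
pBetaActin-FKBP-mScarlet-Dync1h1motor is a mammalian expression plasmid of about 16.7 kb built on a "P_actin" backbone. It is propagated in E. coli through a high-copy ColE1/pUC-type origin and selected with ampicillin via the β-lactamase gene (AmpR) and its own promoter. The annotated backbone also carries remnants typical of pBR322/pUC-derived vectors: fragments of lacZα, lacI, rop and bom, together with a lac promoter, operator and CAP binding site. These appear to be cloning leftovers rather than functional parts of the expression design. No mammalian selection marker is annotated, which fits use by transient transfection.

The expression cassette is driven by the chicken β-actin promoter followed by a chimeric chicken β-actin/rabbit β-globin intron, an arrangement that supports strong constitutive transcription in mammalian cells. It is terminated by an SV40 polyadenylation signal, which lies next to a short SV40 large T antigen fragment. The single open reading frame encodes a three-part fusion: FKBP (annotated as matching human FKBP1A/FKBP12) at the N-terminus, the red fluorescent protein mScarlet, and the motor domain of mouse cytoplasmic dynein 1 heavy chain (Dync1h1, amino acids 1453–4644). Because only this motor region is included, the more N-terminal part of the heavy chain is absent.

According to the record, the construct is used with the FKBP–FRB chemical dimerization system. When a dimerizer is added, the FKBP-tagged, fluorescently visible dynein motor can be recruited to the plasma membrane, presumably through a membrane-anchored FRB partner supplied from a separate construct. The associated study concerns microtubule retrograde flow and neuronal polarization.
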