Features (pLannotate 1.2.2; 18 found; start..end, strand, type, name):
     42..127     +  CDS            large T antigen (fragment): large T antigen from SV40 (simian virus 40)
    150..284     +  polyA_signal   SV40 poly(A) signal: SV40 polyadenylation signal
    320..342     -  protein_bind   lac operator (fragment): The lac repressor binds to the lac operator to inhibit transcription in E. coli. This inhibition can be relieved by adding lactose or isopropyl-β-D-thiogalactopyranoside (IPTG). lac repressor encoded by lacI
    346..376     -  promoter       lac promoter: promoter for the E. coli lac operon
    391..412     -  protein_bind   CAP binding site: CAP binding activates transcription in the presence of cAMP. E. coli catabolite activator protein
    425..517     -  CDS            lacI (fragment): lac repressor; lacI; The lac repressor binds to the lac operator to inhibit transcription in E. coli. This inhibition can be relieved by adding lactose or isopropyl-β-D-thiogalactopyranoside (IPTG).
    700..1288    -  rep_origin     ori: high-copy-number ColE1/pMB1/pBR322/pUC origin of replication
   1459..2319    -  CDS            AmpR: β-lactamase; bla; confers resistance to ampicillin, carbenicillin, and related antibiotics
   2320..2424    -  promoter       AmpR promoter: bla
   2519..2554    +  CDS            rop (fragment): Rop protein, which maintains plasmids at low copy number; rop
   2656..2755    +  misc_feature   bom (fragment): basis of mobility region from pBR322
   2761..2915    -  CDS            lacZα (fragment): LacZα fragment of β-galactosidase; lacZ fragment
   4715..4990    +  promoter       chicken β-actin promoter: No description available
   4991..5960    +  intron         chimeric intron: chimera between introns from chicken β-actin and rabbit β-globin
   6007..6330    +  CDS            FKBP1A: FKB1A_HUMAN - Also known as FKBP1, FKBP12. Experimental evidence at protein level: Swiss-Prot protein existence level 1. Keeps in an inactive conformation TGFBR1, the TGF-beta type I serine/threonine kinase receptor, preventing TGF-beta receptor activation in absence of ligand. Recruits SMAD7 to ACVR1B which prevents the association of SMAD2 and SMAD3 with the activin receptor complex, thereby blocking the activin signal. May modulate the RYR1 calcium channel activity. PPIases accelerate the folding of proteins. It catalyzes the cis-trans isomerization of proline imidic peptide bonds in oligop
   6352..7044    +  CDS            mScarlet: mScarlet is a basic (constitutively fluorescent) red fluorescent protein published in 2016, derived from synthetic construct. It has moderate acid sensitivity.
   7066..16641   +  CDS            Dync1h1 (fragment): DYHC1_MOUSE - Also known as Dhc1, Dnch1, Dnchc1, Dyhc. Experimental evidence at protein level: Swiss-Prot protein existence level 1. Cytoplasmic dynein 1 acts as a motor for the intracellular retrograde motility of vesicles and organelles along microtubules. Dynein has ATPase activity; the force-producing power stroke is thought to occur on release of ADP. Plays a role in mitotic spindle assembly and metaphase plate congression. From Mus musculus (Mouse).
  16645..23      +  misc_feature   MCS (fragment) (across the origin): multiple cloning site
>Addgene plasmid #191330 | pBetaActin-FKBP-mScarlet-Dync1h1motor | addgene full sequence | sequence record 381732 | Addgene Partial NGS Result
ACGGTACCGCGGGCCCGGGATCCACCGGATCTAGATAAGTAATGATCATAATCAGCCATATCACATCTGT
AGAGGTTTTACTTGCTTTAAAAAACCTCCCACACCTCCCCCTGAACCTGAAACATAAAATGAATGCAATT
GTTGTTGTTAACTTGTTTATTGCAGCTTATAATGGTTACAAATAAAGCAATAGCATCACAAATTTCACAA
ATAAAGCATTTTTTTCACTGCATTCTAGTTGTGGTTTGTCCAAACTCATCAATGTATCTTATCATGTCTG
GATCAATTCGTAATCATGTCATAGCTGTTTCCTGTGTGAAATTGTTATCCGCTCACAATTCCACACAACA
TACGAGCCGGAAGCATAAAGTGTAAAGCCTGGGGTGCCTAATGAGTGAGCTAACTCACATTAATTGCGTT
GCGCTCACTGCCCGCTTTCCAGTCGGGAAACCTGTCGTGCCAGCTGCATTAATGAATCGGCCAACGCGCG
GGGAGAGGCGGTTTGCGTATTGGGCGCTCTTCCGCTTCCTCGCTCACTGACTCGCTGCGCTCGGTCGTTC
GGCTGCGGCGAGCGGTATCAGCTCACTCAAAGGCGGTAATACGGTTATCCACAGAATCAGGGGATAACGC
AGGAAAGAACATGTGAGCAAAAGGCCAGCAAAAGGCCAGGAACCGTAAAAAGGCCGCGTTGCTGGCGTTT
TTCCATAGGCTCCGCCCCCCTGACGAGCATCACAAAAATCGACGCTCAAGTCAGAGGTGGCGAAACCCGA
CAGGACTATAAAGATACCAGGCGTTTCCCCCTGGAAGCTCCCTCGTGCGCTCTCCTGTTCCGACCCTGCC
GCTTACCGGATACCTGTCCGCCTTTCTCCCTTCGGGAAGCGTGGCGCTTTCTCATAGCTCACGCTGTAGG
TATCTCAGTTCGGTGTAGGTCGTTCGCTCCAAGCTGGGCTGTGTGCACGAACCCCCCGTTCAGCCCGACC
GCTGCGCCTTATCCGGTAACTATCGTCTTGAGTCCAACCCGGTAAGACACGACTTATCGCCACTGGCAGC
AGCCACTGGTAACAGGATTAGCAGAGCGAGGTATGTAGGCGGTGCTACAGAGTTCTTGAAGTGGTGGCCT
AACTACGGCTACACTAGAAGAACAGTATTTGGTATCTGCGCTCTGCTGAAGCCAGTTACCTTCGGAAAAA
GAGTTGGTAGCTCTTGATCCGGCAAACAAACCACCGCTGGTAGCGGTGGTTTTTTTGTTTGCAAGCAGCA
GATTACGCGCAGAAAAAAAGGATCTCAAGAAGATCCTTTGATCTTTTCTACGGGGTCTGACGCTCAGTGG
AACGAAAACTCACGTTAAGGGATTTTGGTCATGAGATTATCAAAAAGGATCTTCACCTAGATCCTTTTAA
ATTAAAAATGAAGTTTTAAATCAATCTAAAGTATATATGAGTAAACTTGGTCTGACAGTTACCAATGCTT
AATCAGTGAGGCACCTATCTCAGCGATCTGTCTATTTCGTTCATCCATAGTTGCCTGACTCCCCGTCGTG
TAGATAACTACGATACGGGAGGGCTTACCATCTGGCCCCAGTGCTGCAATGATACCGCGAGACCCACGCT
CACCGGCTCCAGATTTATCAGCAATAAACCAGCCAGCCGGAAGGGCCGAGCGCAGAAGTGGTCCTGCAAC
TTTATCCGCCTCCATCCAGTCTATTAATTGTTGCCGGGAAGCTAGAGTAAGTAGTTCGCCAGTTAATAGT
TTGCGCAACGTTGTTGCCATTGCTACAGGCATCGTGGTGTCACGCTCGTCGTTTGGTATGGCTTCATTCA
GCTCCGGTTCCCAACGATCAAGGCGAGTTACATGATCCCCCATGTTGTGCAAAAAAGCGGTTAGCTCCTT
CGGTCCTCCGATCGTTGTCAGAAGTAAGTTGGCCGCAGTGTTATCACTCATGGTTATGGCAGCACTGCAT
AATTCTCTTACTGTCATGCCATCCGTAAGATGCTTTTCTGTGACTGGTGAGTACTCAACCAAGTCATTCT
GAGAATAGTGTATGCGGCGACCGAGTTGCTCTTGCCCGGCGTCAATACGGGATAATACCGCGCCACATAG
CAGAACTTTAAAAGTGCTCATCATTGGAAAACGTTCTTCGGGGCGAAAACTCTCAAGGATCTTACCGCTG
TTGAGATCCAGTTCGATGTAACCCACTCGTGCACCCAACTGATCTTCAGCATCTTTTACTTTCACCAGCG
TTTCTGGGTGAGCAAAAACAGGAAGGCAAAATGCCGCAAAAAAGGGAATAAGGGCGACACGGAAATGTTG
AATACTCATACTCTTCCTTTTTCAATATTATTGAAGCATTTATCAGGGTTATTGTCTCATGAGCGGATAC
ATATTTGAATGTATTTAGAAAAATAAACAAATAGGGGTTCCGCGCACATTTCCCCGAAAAGTGCCACCTG
ACGTCTAAGAAACCATTATTATCATGACATTAACCTATAAAAATAGGCGTATCACGAGGCCCTTTCGTCT
CGCGCGTTTCGGTGATGACGGTGAAAACCTCTGACACATGCAGCTCCCGGAGACGGTCACAGCTTGTCTG
TAAGCGGATGCCGGGAGCAGACAAGCCCGTCAGGGCGCGTCAGCGGGTGTTGGCGGGTGTCGGGGCTGGC
TTAACTATGCGGCATCAGAGCAGATTGTACTGAGAGTGCACCATATGCGGTGTGAAATACCGCACAGATG
CGTAAGGAGAAAATACCGCATCAGGCGCCATTCGCCATTCAGGCTGCGCAACTGTTGGGAAGGGCGATCG
GTGCGGGCCTCTTCGCTATTACGCCAGCTGGCGAAAGGGGGATGTGCTGCAAGGCGATTAAGTTGGGTAA
CGCCAGGGTTTTCCCAGTCACGACGTTGTAAAACGACGGCCAGTGCCAAGTTGGGATCTTTGCATTGGCC
CACGGCTCTCAGGATGGGGATGCTCCCCTTCAGCACCCGGTTCCCCTTGGAAACTGATGGTCCTGGCTCT
GTGGCATGGCAGTGGCACTGTGAGGAGCCCCCTACCAGCAGCACACAGTGGGGTTGGCACTGCCACGCTC
CGGATGCCGCGCTCTGATCCAACCCCATAATCAAGGGAACCCGAATTGCCCCATCATTGCCCCCACCACC
CCCATCCTGCCGGGCCCTCACACCCCACGCTGCCTTCTGGTGACATTCCCCAGCCCAAACCCACGGCTTC
ATGGCTACCGCGGGGCATTTCCCATTGCCGCCCCATTATCAGCTCTGCACACCTCCCGCTGTACCCATGC
CTCGTGGCTGCCCTTCTTTGACGTATAATCTTCTAATTAATACCCGGCCTTGTCAAAGTGGAGCACAAAC
GTTAATTAATTCCCCAGCAGGCAGGTAATTAACAGTGTGACTCCCTTTTTGCTGCGAGTGGGGCTGATAC
AGAGAGATGTGGCACTATGGAGCCCACGGGGTCCTGGCACTGGGTGCCCACGGAGGTCCCCATGTGCTGC
AGTGTCACCGCCTCCGAGGAGACAGTATTGTCCCTGCGGTGTCCCTGCAGCTCAGCTCTGTCCACAGGGC
CACCTCCAGTTTGGAGGGGACACAATGCAGCCCCGATGCAACCCATCCTCGCAGCATCCCAGGGACAAAG
ACCCCACTGCAAGACCGCACACAGGGCTGGGTCCCGCTCCCCTAATATCTACAGTGCTTCTTGCATGGCC
CCTTAATCAATGCAGTTAATCAGCATGCGCTCATGCACCGCTCTGGAGCTGCAAAGCCCCTCGCAGCGCT
GCTCACCAACACCGCGCACCGCCCCGGCCCAGCCTGCAGCACGCGCTGCAAACAGGAAAGAAACAAAATA
TTGCCCAAATGTAGGCAAAGGCATTCGGCTGCCTTGACCTCCGCCGGGCCGGGCCCTGCCTGACTCAGCT
CCTTACTCAGCGCTCGCTTCCTCCCTCCGGCTGCCACCGCCGCAGCGCACACCCTGACAAAGAGTGGCCC
TTAACGGGCTCTGAGGTGCACCCAGCAGTGCACTCAGCAGTCCAAGGGCCGGCCTGGAGGTTTGCACCGC
TACGTGCTGACATTAGCATTGAACTTGGCCCTGGGTAGTGCTGCAGGCCGGGCGGGGTGGGTGTAGAGAG
TGCAGCGCGCGTTGCACCCGGTGCCCCTTCCCCTCCCTTGCATCCCAGCAGGCTGCACCCCAGCACCAGG
CCCGTGCATGCATGCTCCTGGTGTTATTGCAGCCTGGTGCATGCATGCGTCTTGATGGTGCAGCGCTGTG
CATGCATCCTCCTTGGTGTGTAGCAGTCTAGTGCATGCATACCCCTCGGTGTTATTGCTGCTCTGTGCAC
GCACGCTCATTGTATCACTTCATCCCAGTGCATGCACTCACACTGGAGCGATTGCTGCTCGGTGCACGCA
CACTCATTGTATCACTGCAGCTCAGTGGCTGCACGCACACCGGTGTTATTGCTGCTCGGTGCGTGCATGC
ACATCAGTGTCGCTGCAGCTCAGTGCATGCACGCTCATTGCCCATCGCTATCCCTGCCTCTCCTGCTGGC
GCTCCCCGGGAGGTGACTTCAAGGGGACCGCAGGACCACCTCGGGGGTGGGGGGAGGGCTGCACACGCGG
ACCCCGCTCCCCCTCCCCAACAAAGCACTGTGGAATCAAAAAGGGGGGAGGGGGGATGGAGGGGCGCGTC
ACACCCCCGCCCCACACCCTCACCTCGAGGTGAGCCCCACGTTCTGCTTCACTCTCCCCATCTCCCCCCC
CTCCCCACCCCCAATTTTGTATTTATTTATTTTTTAATTATTTTGTGCAGCGATGGGGGCGGGGGGGGGG
GGGGCGCGCGCCRGGSGGGGSGGGGSGGGGSGRGGGGSGGGGSGGGGCGAGGCGGAGAGGTGCGGCGGCA
GCCAATCAGAGCGGCGCGCTCCGAAAGTTTCCTTTTATGGCGRGGCGGCGGCGGCGGCGGCCCTATAAAA
AGCGAAGCGCGCGGCGGGCGGGAGTCGCTGCGCGCTGCCTTCGCCCCGTGCCCCGCTCCGCCGCCGCCTC
GCGCCGCCCGCCCCGGCTCTGACTGACCGCGTTACTCCCACAGGTGAGCGGGCGGGACGGCCCTTCTCCT
CCGGGCTGTAATTAGCGCTTGGTTTAATGACGGCTCGTTTCTTTTCTGTGGCTGCGTGAAAGCCTTAAAG
GGCTCCGGGAGGGCCCTTTGTGCGGGGGGGAGCGGCTCGGGGGGTGCGTGCGTGTGTGTGTGCGTGGGGA
GCGCCGCGTGCGGCTCCGCGCTGCCCGGCGGCTGTGAGCGCTGCGGGCGCGGCGCGGGGCTTTGTGCGCT
CCGCAGTGTGCGCGAGGGGAGCGCGGCCGGGGGCGGTGCCCCGCGGTGCGGGGGGGGCTGCGAGGGGAAC
AAAGGCTGCGTGCGGGGTGTGTGCGTGGGGGGGTGAGCAGGGGGTGTGGGCGCGGCGGTCGGGCTGTAAC
CCCCCCCTGCACCCCCCTCCCCGAGTTGCTGAGCACGGCCCGGCTTCGGGTGCGGGGCTCCGTGCGGGGC
GTGGCGCGGGGCTCGCCGTGCCGGGCGGGGGGKGGCGGCAGGKGGGGGKGCCGGGCGGGGCGGGGCCGCC
YCGGGCCGGGGRGGGCTCGGGGGRGGGGCGCGGCGGCCCCCGGAGCGCCGGCGGCTGTCGAGGCGCGGCG
AGCCGCAGCCATTGCCTTTTATGGTAATCGTGCGAGAGGGCGCAGGGACTTCCTTTGTCCCAAATCTGTG
CGGAGCCGAAATCTGGGAGGCGCCGCCGCACCCCCTCTAGCGGGCGCGGGGCGAAGCGGTGCGGCGCCGG
CAGGAAGGAAATGGGCGGGGAGGGCCTTCGTGCGTCGCCGCGCCGCCGTCCCCTTCTCCATCTCCAGCCT
CGGGGCTGTCCGCAGGGGGACGGCTGCCTTCGGGGGGGACGGGGCAGGGCGGGGTTCGGCTTCTGGCGTG
TGACCGGCGGGGTTTATATCTTCCCTTCTCTGTTCCTCCGCAGCCCCCAAGCTAGCATGGGAGTGCAGGT
GGAAACCATCTCCCCAGGAGACGGGCGCACCTTCCCCAAGCGCGGCCAGACCTGCGTGGTGCACTACACC
GGGATGCTTGAAGATGGAAAGAAATTTGATTCCTCCCGGGACAGAAACAAGCCCTTTAAGTTTATGCTAG
GCAAGCAGGAGGTGATCCGAGGCTGGGAAGAAGGGGTTGCCCAGATGAGTGTGGGTCAGAGAGCCAAACT
GACTATATCTCCAGATTATGCCTATGGTGCCACTGGGCACCCAGGCATCATCCCACCACATGCCACTCTC
GTCTTCGATGTGGAGCTTCTAAAACTGGAAGGAAGTTCAGGAGGTTCTAGTGTGAGCAAGGGCGAGGCAG
TGATCAAGGAGTTCATGCGGTTCAAGGTGCACATGGAGGGCTCCATGAACGGCCACGAGTTCGAGATCGA
GGGCGAGGGCGAGGGCCGCCCCTACGAGGGCACCCAGACCGCCAAGCTGAAGGTGACCAAGGGTGGCCCC
CTGCCCTTCTCCTGGGACATCCTGTCCCCTCAGTTCATGTACGGCTCCAGGGCCTTCACCAAGCACCCCG
CCGACATCCCCGACTACTATAAGCAGTCCTTCCCCGAGGGCTTCAAGTGGGAGCGCGTGATGAACTTCGA
GGACGGCGGCGCCGTGACCGTGACCCAGGACACCTCCCTGGAGGACGGCACCCTGATCTACAAGGTGAAG
CTCCGCGGCACCAACTTCCCTCCTGACGGCCCCGTAATGCAGAAGAAGACAATGGGCTGGGAAGCGTCCA
CCGAGCGGTTGTACCCCGAGGACGGCGTGCTGAAGGGCGACATTAAGATGGCCCTGCGCCTGAAGGACGG
CGGCCGCTACCTGGCGGACTTCAAGACCACCTACAAGGCCAAGAAGCCCGTGCAGATGCCCGGCGCCTAC
AACGTCGACCGCAAGTTGGACATCACCTCCCACAACGAGGACTACACCGTGGTGGAACAGTACGAACGCT
CCGAGGGCCGCCACTCCACCGGCGGCATGGACGAGCTGTACAAGTCTGGTGGATCAAGTGGTGGAGGCGA
GATGGCCTTGGAAGAATTTTTGAAGCAGATACGAGAAGTGTGGAACACATACGAACTAGACTTGGTCAAC
TATCAGAACAAATGCCGCCTCATCCGAGGCTGGGATGACCTCTTCAACAAGGTCAAGGAGCATATCAACA
GCGTCTCTGCCATGAAACTCTCTCCCTATTACAAGGTTTTTGAAGAAGATGCCCTGAGCTGGGAGGACAA
GCTGAACCGAATCATGGCTCTCTTTGACGTGTGGATTGACGTGCAGAGGCGCTGGGTCTACTTGGAAGGC
ATCTTCACAGGCAGTGCGGACATCAAACATCTGCTGCCTGTGGAAACCCAGCGCTTCCAGAGTATCAGCA
CGGAGTTTTTGGCTCTGATGAAAAAAGTCTCCAAGTCTCCACTTGTGATGGATGTTCTGAACATACAGGG
AGTCCAGAGGTCTCTGGAAAGGTTGGCAGACCTGCTGGGGAAGATCCAGAAAGCATTGGGGGAGTACCTG
GAACGGGAGCGCTCGTCTTTCCCCAGGTTCTACTTTGTGGGTGATGAGGATTTGCTTGAGATCATTGGGA
ATAGCAAGAACGTGGCTAAGTTGCAGAAGCACTTCAAGAAAATGTTCGCCGGCGTTTCCAGCATCATCTT
AAATGAGGATAACTCTGTGGTCCTCGGCATCTCATCCCGAGAAGGGGAGGAGGTTATGTTTAAAACTCCA
GTGTCCATCACTGAACACCCCAAAATCAATGAGTGGCTCACTCTGGTGGAAAAGGAGATGAGAGTCACCT
TGGCTAAACTTCTGGCAGAGTCTGTTACAGAAGTGGAGATTTTTGGAAAAGCAACTTCTATTGACCCAAA
TACCTACATTACTTGGATTGATAAATACCAGGCCCAGCTAGTGGTATTGTCAGCCCAGATAGCCTGGTCC
GAGAACGTGGAGAATGCGCTGAGCAACGTTGGGGGAGGTGGTGATGTGGGGCCCTTGCAGTCTGTGCTGA
GCAATGTGGAGGTCACACTCAACGTCTTAGCGGACTCTGTCCTCATGGAGCAGCCTCCTCTCCGGAGACG
GAAGCTGGAGCACTTGATCACAGAGCTGGTTCACCAAAGAGACGTTACCAGGTCCTTGATCAAAAGCAAG
ATCGACAACGCCAAATCTTTCGAATGGCTCAGCCAGATGCGATTTTACTTTGACCCTAAGCAAACGGACG
TGTTACAGCAGCTGTCCATTCAGATGGCCAATGCCAAGTTTAACTACGGCTTTGAGTACCTGGGTGTTCA
AGACAAGCTGGTTCAGACGCCCCTCACTGACCGTTGCTATTTGACAATGACACAAGCTTTGGAGGCCAGG
CTTGGGGGCTCCCCATTTGGACCTGCTGGAACCGGAAAGACAGAGTCCGTCAAAGCCCTCGGCCATCAGC
TGGGGCGGTTCGTCTTAGTTTTCAACTGTGACGAAACCTTTGATTTCCAGGCGATGGGACGTATCTTTGT
GGGGCTTTGCCAAGTGGGCGCGTGGGGCTGCTTTGATGAGTTTAACCGCCTGGAGGAGCGGATGCTCTCA
GCTGTATCCCAGCAGGTGCAGTGCATACAAGAGGCACTGCGGGAGCATTCCAACCCCAACTACGACAAGA
CCTCAGCCCCCATTACTTGTGAGCTGCTGAACAAACAAGTCAAGGTTAGCCCAGACATGGCTATCTTCAT
CACCATGAACCCAGGCTATGCAGGTCGCTCAAACCTCCCCGACAACCTCAAGAAGCTCTTCCGGAGCTTG
GCGATGACCAAGCCTGACCGGCAGCTGATCGCCCAGGTCATGCTGTACTCGCAGGGCTTCCGGACTGCTG
AGGTCCTTGCCAACAAGATCGTCCCGTTCTTCAAACTGTGTGATGAGCAACTGTCTTCTCAAAGCCATTA
TGACTTTGGGCTTCGGGCTTTGAAGAGTGTGCTTGTAAGTGCAGGCAATGTGAAGAGGGAGAGGATCCAG
AAGATAAAGAGGGAGAAAGAAGAACGGGGGGAAGCAGTTGATGAAGGAGAGATTGCTGAGAACCTACCTG
AGCAGGAGATTCTGATCCAGAGTGTCTGCGAGACAATGGTGCCCAAGCTGGTGGCAGAAGATATCCCGCT
GCTCTTCAGCCTCCTGTCTGACGTGTTTCCTGGAGTCCAGTACCACCGTGGGGAGATGACAGCCCTTCGA
GAAGAGCTGAAGAAAGTGTGTCAGGAGATGTACTTGACATATGGCGACGGAGAAGAAGTTGGCGGGATGT
GGGTTGAAAAGGTTCTCCAGCTCTATCAGATCACGCAGATTAACCACGGCCTGATGATGGTTGGGCCTTC
AGGAAGTGGGAAGAGCATGGCCTGGCGAGTGCTGCTGAAGGCTCTAGAGAGGCTTGAGGGTGTGGAGGGC
GTGGCCCACATAATTGACCCCAAGGCCATCAGCAAAGACCACCTCTACGGAACCTTGGATCCCAACACCA
GGGAGTGGACAGACGGACTCTTCACACACGTGCTGAGAAAGATCATAGACAATGTGAGAGGTGAGCTGCA
GAAACGCCAGTGGATTGTCTTTGATGGCGATGTGGACCCCGAGTGGGTGGAGAACCTGAACTCCGTGCTG
GATGACAACAAGCTCCTGACGCTGCCTAATGGAGAGCGCCTTAGCCTGCCTCCCAATGTGCGAATAATGT
TTGAAGTGCAGGACTTGAAATACGCGACGCTGGCCACGGTGTCTCGCTGTGGCATGGTGTGGTTCAGTGA
GGACGTCCTGAGCACAGACATGATCTTCAATAACTTCCTGGCCAGGCTGCGCAGCATTCCCCTGGATGAA
GGGGAGGACGAGGCACAGCGTAGGCGAAAAGGCAAAGAAGACGAGGGCGAAGAGGCCGCTTCTCCAATGC
TGCAGATTCAAAGAGATGCAGCAACGATCATGCAGCCGTACTTCACGTCCAACGGCCTGGTCACCAAGGC
GCTGGAGCACGCCTTCAAGCTGGAGCACATCATGGACCTGACGCGCCTGCGCTGCCTGGGCTCGCTCTTC
TCCATGCTGCACCAGGCCTGCCGCAACGTGGCGCAGTACAATGCCAACCATCCTGATTTCCCCATGCAGA
TTGAGCAGCTGGAGCGCTACATTCAGCGCTATCTGGTTTACGCCATCCTCTGGTCCTTATCTGGAGACAG
CCGGCTGAAGATGAGAGCAGAGCTGGGCGAGTACATCCGGAGGATCACCACTGTGCCGCTGCCCACTGCG
CCCAACGTCCCCATCATTGACTATGAGGTGTCCATCAGTGGAGAGTGGTCGCCGTGGCAGGCCAAGGTGC
CTCAGATTGAAGTGGAGACACACAAGGTGGCAGCCCCAGATGTCGTCGTGCCAACCTTAGATACAGTCCG
CCATGAAGCTCTCCTGTACACTTGGCTGGCTGAACACAAACCCCTGGTCTTATGTGGCCCTCCTGGGTCT
GGCAAGACCATGACACTCTTCAGTGCTCTCCGGGCCTTGCCTGACATGGAGGTTGTGGGCCTAAACTTCT
CAAGTGCCACTACACCAGAGCTGTTGCTGAAGACGTTTGACCACTACTGCGAATACAGGCGTACACCTAA
CGGTGTTGTCTTGGCTCCTGTTCAGCTTGGAAAGTGGCTGGTCTTGTTCTGTGATGAAATCAACTTGCCC
GATATGGATAAATACGGCACACAGAGAGTCATCTCCTTCATCAGACAGATGGTGGAGCATGGAGGCTTCT
ATCGTACCTCAGACCAAACGTGGGTAAAGCTAGAGAGAATCCAGTTTGTTGGGGCTTGCAATCCACCCAC
TGACCCTGGGAGAAAGCCCCTCTCACACAGGTTCTTGCGCCACGTGCCTGTTGTATATGTGGATTACCCA
GGACCAGCCTCCCTGACGCAAATCTATGGCACTTTTAACCGCGCCATGCTGAGGCTCATTCCCTCGCTCC
GTACCTATGCAGAACCCCTCACTGCCGCCATGGTGGAGTTCTATACCATGTCACAGGAGCGGTTTACTCA
GGACACACAGCCACACTATATCTACTCGCCCCGTGAGATGACTCGGTGGGTAAGAGGAATCTTTGAAGCA
CTGAGACCCCTGGAGACATTGCCTGTTGAAGGTCTCATTCGTATTTGGGCACATGAAGCCCTCCGTCTCT
TCCAAGACAGGCTTGTGGAGGATGAGGAGCGGCGCTGGACTGACGAAAACATTGACATGGTTGCCTTGAA
GCACTTCCCTAACATAGACAAAGAGAAAGCCATGAGCCGGCCTATCCTGTACAGCAACTGGCTGTCAAAG
GATTATATCCCAGTTGACCAAGAAGAGCTAAGGGATTATGTCAAGGCTAGGCTGAAGGTCTTCTATGAAG
AAGAACTTGATGTTCCCTTGGTCTTATTCAATGAAGTTCTGGACCATGTGCTGAGGATCGACAGAATATT
CCGACAACCTCAAGGCCATCTGCTTCTGATTGGTGTTAGTGGAGCTGGAAAAACCACCCTGTCTCGCTTT
GTCGCCTGGATGAATGGCTTGAGTGTATACCAGATTAAGGTCCACAGGAAGTACACTGGGGAAGACTTCG
ATGAAGATCTTAGGACAGTGCTGAGACGGTCTGGCTGTAAAAATGAAAAGATAGCATTCATAATGGATGA
GTCCAACGTCTTAGATTCCGGATTCCTGGAACGAATGAATACCCTTCTGGCTAATGGCGAGGTTCCTGGG
CTCTTTGAAGGGGATGAGTATGCCACGCTGATGACACAGTGCAAAGAGGGGGCCCAGAAGGAGGGGCTCA
TGCTGGACTCCCACGAGGAGCTCTACAAGTGGTTCACCAGCCAGGTGATCCGCAACCTGCACGTGGTCTT
CACCATGAACCCGTCCTCAGAGGGGCTCAAGGACAGGGCGGCCACCTCACCAGCCCTTTTCAACAGGTGT
GTGCTGAACTGGTTTGGTGACTGGTCCACTGAAGCACTGTATCAAGTCGGCAAAGAATTCACCAGTAAGA
TGGACCTGGAGAAGCCGAACTATATAGTGCCTGACTACATGCCAGTTGTGTATGATAAACTGCCGCAGCC
CCCAACACACCGGGAAGCCATTGTGAACAGCTGTGTGTTTGTCCATCAGACTCTTCACCAGGCTAATGCG
CGCCTGGCGAAGCGAGGTGGCAGAACGATGGCCATCACACCTCGGCACTACCTGGACTTCATCAACCACT
ACGCCAACCTCTTCCATGAGAAGCGCAGCGAGTTGGAGGAGCAGCAGATGCACCTGAATGTTGGGCTCCG
AAAAATCAAAGAGACCGTGGACCAGGTGGAAGAACTGCGCCGTGACCTGAGGATCAAGAGCCAAGAGCTG
GAGGTCAAGAACGCAGCGGCCAATGACAAGCTGAAGAAAATGGTGAAAGACCAGCAAGAGGCTGAGAAGA
AGAAGGTCATGAGCCAAGAAATCCAGGAGCAGCTACACAAACAGCAGGAAGTGATCGCAGACAAGCAGAT
GAGTGTCAAGGAGGACCTGGATAAAGTGGAGCCTGCTGTCATCGAGGCCCAGAACGCTGTGAAGTCCATC
AAGAAGCAGCACCTGGTGGAGGTGAGGTCCATGGCCAACCCTCCTGCAGCTGTGAAGCTGGCTCTGGAGT
CCATCTGCCTGCTGCTTGGTGAGAGCACCACGGACTGGAAGCAGATCCGCTCCATCATCATGAGAGAGAA
CTTCATCCCCACCATCGTCAACTTCTCGGCTGAGGAGATCAGTGATGCCATACGAGAGAAGATGAAGAAA
AACTACATGTCCAACCCCAGTTACAACTATGAGATCGTCAACCGGGCTTCCCTGGCTTGTGGTCCTATGG
TGAAGTGGGCGATTGCACAGCTCAATTATGCAGACATGTTAAAGCGAGTGGAGCCCCTGAGGAATGAGCT
GCAGAAGCTGGAAGATGACGCCAAGGACAACCAGCAGAAAGCCAATGAGGTGGAGCAGATGATCAGGGAC
CTGGAAGCCAGCATTGCCCGCTACAAGGAGGAGTACGCTGTCCTCATCTCTGAGGCCCAGGCCATCAAGG
CAGACCTGGCAGCTGTGGAAGCAAAGGTAAACCGGAGCACTGCACTTCTAAAGAGTTTATCTGCCGAAAG
GGAACGTTGGGAAAAGACGAGTGAAACTTTCAAAAACCAGATGTCTACCATTGCTGGGGACTGCCTCCTG
TCGGCGGCCTTCATTGCTTACGCTGGCTACTTTGACCAGCAAATGCGCCAGAACTTGTTCACCACCTGGT
CTCATCACTTACAGCAAGCCAACATCCAGTTCCGCACAGACATTGCAAGGACGGAGTACCTCTCCAATGC
TGACGAACGCCTCCGCTGGCAGGCCAGCTCTCTGCCTGCCGACGACCTGTGCACAGAGAATGCCATCATG
CTAAAACGATTCAATAGGTACCCGCTGATCATCGACCCCTCCGGACAGGCCACAGAATTCATCATGAATG
AATATAAGGACCGGAAGATCACAAGGACCAGCTTCTTAGATGATGCCTTCCGGAAGAATTTGGAGAGTGC
TCTGAGATTTGGCAATCCCCTTCTTGTCCAGGATGTGGAAAGCTACGATCCAGTTTTGAATCCAGTACTG
AACCGTGAAGTTCGGCGAACAGGAGGGAGGGTGCTGATTACCCTCGGTGACCAAGACATAGACCTGTCAC
CATCCTTTGTCATCTTTCTGTCTACCCGAGACCCAACTGTGGAGTTCCCACCAGACCTCTGCTCCCGGGT
GACCTTTGTGAACTTCACCGTCACCCGCAGCAGTTTACAGAGCCAGTGTCTCAATGAAGTGCTTAAAGCA
GAAAGGCCAGACGTGGACGAGAAGCGCTCCGACCTCCTGAAACTGCAAGGGGAGTTCCAACTCCGTTTAC
GGCAGCTTGAAAAGTCTCTGCTCCAAGCTCTGAATGAGGTAAAAGGCCGCATTCTGGATGACGACACCAT
CATTACAACCCTGGAGAATCTGAAGCGGGAAGCTGCCGAGGTTACCAGAAAGGTGGAGGAGACAGATATT
GTCATGCAGGAGGTGGAGACCGTGTCCCAGCAGTACCTGCCGCTGTCCACTGCCTGCAGCAGCATCTACT
TCACTATGGAGTCCTTGAAGCAGGTTCACTTCCTGTACCAGTACTCTCTGCAGTTCTTCCTGGACATCTA
CCACAACGTGCTGTATGAGAACCCCAACCTGAAGGGTGCCACCGATCACACACAGCGCCTCTCCATCATA
ACCAAGGACCTCTTCCAGGTGGCCTTTAACCGAGTGGCTCGAGGCATGCTGCACCAGGACCACATCACCT
TCGCCATGCTGCTAGCGAGGATCAAGCTGAAAGGCACCGTGGGGGAGCCCACCTATGATGCAGAGTTCCA
GCACTTCCTCAGAGGGAAGGAGATTGTGCTGAGTGCTGGCTCCACCCCCAAAATCCAGGGCCTGACCGTA
GAGCAGGCAGAAGCTGTCGTGAGGTTGAGCTGTCTGCCTGCATTTAAAGATCTGATTGCCAAGGTGCAGG
CAGATGAGCAGTTTGGCATTTGGCTGGATAGCAGTTCACCAGAGCAGACCGTGCCATACCTCTGGAGCGA
GGAAACGCCTACAACTCCCATTGGGCAGGCCATCCACCGCCTGCTCCTGATTCAAGCCTTCCGACCCGAC
CGCCTGTTGGCCATGGCCCACATGTTTGTTTCCACAAACCTCGGAGAGTCCTTCATGTCCATCATGGAGC
AGCCTCTCGACCTCACCCACATTGTGGGCACAGAGGTGAAGCCAAACACACCTGTCCTGATGTGCTCTGT
GCCTGGGTATGATGCCAGCGGACATGTTGAGGACCTCGCAGCAGAGCAGAACACGCAGATCACGTCTATT
GCCATCGGCTCAGCAGAAGGCTTTAACCAAGCAGATAAGGCCATCAACACCGCCGTGAAGTCAGGCAGGT
GGGTGATGTTGAAGAACGTGCACCTGGCCCCGGGCTGGCTGATGCAGCTGGAGAAGAAGCTGCACTCCCT
GCAGCCCCACGCCTGCTTCCGACTTTTCCTCACCATGGAGATCAACCCCAAGGTGCCCGTGAACCTGCTC
CGTGCTGGTCGGATCTTTGTGTTTGAGCCACCACCCGGAGTGAAAGCCAACATGCTGAGGACATTTAGCA
GCATCCCTGTCTCTAGGATATGCAAGTCTCCAAATGAGCGCGCCCGCTTGTATTTCCTGCTGGCTTGGTT
CCATGCCATCATCCAAGAGCGCCTGCGCTATGCTCCACTGGGGTGGTCAAAGAAGTACGAATTTGGAGAA
TCTGACCTTCGATCAGCTTGTGACACGGTGGACACGTGGCTGGACGACACAGCCAAGGGCCGGCAGAACA
TCTCACCGGATAAGATCCCATGGTCTGCCCTGAAGACCCTGATGGCGCAGTCCATCTATGGTGGGCGGGT
GGACAATGAGTTCGACCAGCGTCTGCTCAACACCTTCCTGGAGCGGCTGTTCACCACCCGCAGCTTCGAC
AGTGAATTCAAGCTGGCGTGCAAGGTTGACGGGCACAAGGACATCCAGATGCCTGATGGTATCAGGCGAG
AGGAGTTTGTGCAGTGGGTGGAGCTGCTGCCTGACGCCCAGACACCCTCATGGCTGGGCCTCCCCAACAA
TGCTGAAAGGGTCCTGCTTACCACCCAAGGCGTGGACATGATCAGCAAGATGCTGAAGATGCAGATGCTG
GAGGACGAGGATGACCTGGCCTACGCAGAGACGGAGAAGAAGGCAAGGACGGACTCCACCTCCGATGGCC
GTCCAGCCTGGATGAGGACACTGCACACCACGGCGTCCAACTGGCTGCACCTCATCCCACAGACACTGAG
CCCCCTGAAGCGCACCGTGGAGAACATCAAGGATCCTTTGTTTAGGTTCTTTGAGAGAGAAGTAAAGATG
GGGGCCAAGTTACTCCAAGATGTGCGCCAAGATCTTGCTGACGTCGTTCAAGTGTGCGAGGGGAAAAAGA
AGCAGACAAACTACCTGCGCACGCTCATCAATGAGCTGGTGAAAGGGATCTTGCCTCGGAGCTGGTCCCA
TTACACAGTGCCTGCAGGCATGACTGTGATCCAGTGGGTGTCAGATTTCAGCGAGAGGATCAAACAGCTG
CAGAACATCTCACAAGCAGCTGCATCTGGTGGTGCCAAGGAACTGAAGAACATCCACGTGTGCCTGGGTG
GCCTGTTTGTACCTGAGGCCTACATCACTGCCACCAGACAGTATGTGGCACAAGCTAACAGCTGGTCCCT
GGAGGAACTCTGCCTGGAAGTCAATGTCACCGCCTCACAGAGTGCCACCCTTGATGCCTGCAGCTTTGGA
GTCACAGGTCTGAAGCTCCAAGGGGCCACGTGCAGCAACAACAAGCTATCACTCTCCAATGCCATCTCCA
CAGTCCTCCCCCTCACACAGCTGCGCTGGGTGAAACAAACAAGCGCCGAGAAGAAGGCCAGCGTGGTGAC
CTTACCTGTCTACCTGAACTTCACCCGGGCAGACCTCATCTTCACCGTGGACTTTGAAATTGCTACAAAG
GAAGATCCTCGCAGCTTCTATGAGCGTGGAGTTGCCGTTCTGTGCACTGAGTAAAAGCTTCGAATTCTGC
AGTCG
